>Addgene plasmid #66000 | J23116_AB | depositor full sequence | sequence record 114096 | J23116_AB sequence 2143 bps
GGAGTTGACAGCTAGCTCAGTCCTAGGGACTATGCTAGCTACTAGAGACCTACTAGTAGCGGCCGCTGCA
GGCTTCCTCGCTCACTGACTCGCTGCGCTCGGTCGTTCGGCTGCGGCGAGCGGTATCAGCTCACTCAAAG
GCGGTAATACGGTTATCCACAGAATCAGGGGATAACGCAGGAAAGAACATGTGAGCAAAAGGCCAGCAAA
AGGCCAGGAACCGTAAAAAGGCCGCGTTGCTGGCGTTTTTCCACAGGCTCCGCCCCCCTGACGAGCATCA
CAAAAATCGACGCTCAAGTCAGAGGTGGCGAAACCCGACAGGACTATAAAGATACCAGGCGTTTCCCCCT
GGAAGCTCCCTCGTGCGCTCTCCTGTTCCGACCCTGCCGCTTACCGGATACCTGTCCGCCTTTCTCCCTT
CGGGAAGCGTGGCGCTTTCTCATAGCTCACGCTGTAGGTATCTCAGTTCGGTGTAGGTCGTTCGCTCCAA
GCTGGGCTGTGTGCACGAACCCCCCGTTCAGCCCGACCGCTGCGCCTTATCCGGTAACTATCGTCTTGAG
TCCAACCCGGTAAGACACGACTTATCGCCACTGGCAGCAGCCACTGGTAACAGGATTAGCAGAGCGAGGT
ATGTAGGCGGTGCTACAGAGTTCTTGAAGTGGTGGCCTAACTACGGCTACACTAGAAGAACAGTATTTGG
TATCTGCGCTCTGCTGAAGCCAGTTACCTTCGGAAAAAGAGTTGGTAGCTCTTGATCCGGCAAACAAACC
ACCGCTGGTAGCGGTGGTTTTTTTGTTTGCAAGCAGCAGATTACGCGCAGAAAAAAAGGATCTCAAGAAG
ATCCTTTGATCTTTTCTACGGGGTCTGACGCTCAGTGGAACGAAAACTCACGTTAAGGGATTTTGGTCAT
GAGATTATCAAAAAGGATCTTCACCTAGATCCTTTTAAATTAAAAATGAAGTTTTAAATCAATCTAAAGT
ATATATGAGTAAACTTGGTCTGACAGTTACCAATGCTTAATCAGTGAGGCACCTATCTCAGCGATCTGTC
TATTTCGTTCATCCATAGTTGCCTGACTCCCCGTCGTGTAGATAACTACGATACGGGAGGGCTTACCATC
TGGCCCCAGTGCTGCAATGATACCGCGCGACCCACGCTCACCGGCTCCAGATTTATCAGCAATAAACCAG
CCAGCCGGAAGGGCCGAGCGCAGAAGTGGTCCTGCAACTTTATCCGCCTCCATCCAGTCTATTAATTGTT
GCCGGGAAGCTAGAGTAAGTAGTTCGCCAGTTAATAGTTTGCGCAACGTTGTTGCCATTGCTACAGGCAT
CGTGGTGTCACGCTCGTCGTTTGGTATGGCTTCATTCAGCTCCGGTTCCCAACGATCAAGGCGAGTTACA
TGATCCCCCATGTTGTGCAAAAAAGCGGTTAGCTCCTTCGGTCCTCCGATCGTTGTCAGAAGTAAGTTGG
CCGCAGTGTTATCACTCATGGTTATGGCAGCACTGCATAATTCTCTTACTGTCATGCCATCCGTAAGATG
CTTTTCTGTGACTGGTGAGTACTCAACCAAGTCATTCTGAGAATAGTGTATGCGGCGACCGAGTTGCTCT
TGCCCGGCGTCAATACGGGATAATACCGCGCCACATAGCAGAACTTTAAAAGTGCTCATCATTGGAAAAC
GTTCTTCGGGGCGAAAACTCTCAAGGATCTTACCGCTGTTGAGATCCAGTTCGATGTAACCCACTCGTGC
ACCCAACTGATCTTCAGCATCTTTTACTTTCACCAGCGTTTCTGGGTGAGCAAAAACAGGAAGGCAAAAT
GCCGCAAAAAAGGGAATAAGGGCGACACGGAAATGTTGAATACTCATACTCTTCCTTTTTCAATATTATT
GAAGCATTTATCAGGGTTATTGTCTCATGAGCGGATACATATTTGAATGTATTTAGAAAAATAAACAAAT
AGGGGTTCCGCGCACATTTCCCCGAAAAGTGCCACCTGACGTCTAAGAAACCATTATTATCATGACATTA
ACCTATAAAAATAGGCGTATCACGAGGCAGAATTTCAGATAAAAAAAATCCTTAGCTTTCGCTAAGGATG
ATTTCTGGAATTCGCGGCCGCTTCTAGAGACTAGTGGGTCTCA
Features (pLannotate 1.2.2; 7 found; start..end, strand, type, name):
      5..27      +  promoter       J23119(SpeI) promoter (fragment): bacterial promoter (Registry of Standard Biological Parts BBa J23119) modified to end with an SpeI site
     51..71      +  misc_feature   BioBrick suffix: universal suffix for all parts
    248..836     -  rep_origin     ori: high-copy-number ColE1/pMB1/pBR322/pUC origin of replication
   1007..1867    -  CDS            AmpR: β-lactamase; bla; confers resistance to ampicillin, carbenicillin, and related antibiotics
   1868..1972    -  promoter       AmpR promoter: bla
   2062..2105    -  terminator     bacterial terminator: putative bacterial transcription terminator
   2108..2129    +  misc_feature   BioBrick prefix: BioBrick prefix for parts that do not start with "ATG"
