[The description below was written by a language model from this plasmid's Addgene catalogue record and pLannotate feature annotations shown in this document.]
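Description:
J23116_AB is a small (about 2.1 kb) synthetic-biology plasmid that serves as a Level 0 "basic part" in the CIDAR MoClo library for E. coli. It is built on the DVA destination vector backbone, which is propagated in standard E. coli cloning strains through a high-copy ColE1/pUC-type origin of replication and selected with ampicillin via a β-lactamase (AmpR) gene driven by its native bla promoter. The catalogue entry lists copy number as unknown, although the annotated origin is of the high-copy class. The backbone also retains BioBrick prefix and suffix sequences flanking the part position, along with a putative bacterial transcription terminator just upstream of the prefix that would help insulate the part from read-through.

The payload is J23116, a synthetic constitutive promoter from the Anderson series, described in the record as low strength. The automated annotation labels the corresponding short region as a fragment of the J23119 promoter. This is expected, because the Anderson promoters are close variants of the J23119 consensus, and the label should be read as the J23116 part rather than a discrepancy. The "AB" in the name and the [A:J23116:B] notation indicate that the promoter is flanked by the A and B fusion sites of the MoClo standard. In Golden Gate-style Type IIS assembly, these overhangs place it at the first position of a transcriptional unit, upstream of a ribosome binding site part. The Type IIS sites themselves are not annotated in the feature table. The plasmid is typically used as a modular promoter for combinatorial assembly of genetic circuits where weak constitutive expression in E. coli is wanted.
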