Addgene plasmid #66000: J23116_AB
Purpose: MoClo Basic Part: Constitutive promoter - Anderson series - low strength [A:J23116:B]
Depositing lab: Douglas Densmore. Depositing organization: Boston University Main Campus. Publication: CIDAR MoClo: Improved MoClo Assembly Standard and New E. coli Part Library Enable Rapid Combinatorial Design for Synthetic and Traditional Biology. Iverson SV, Haddock TL, Beal J, Densmore DM. ACS Synth Biol. 2016 Jan 15;5(1):99-103. doi: 10.1021/acssynbio.5b00124. Epub 2015 Nov 4. PubMed 26479688.
Backbone
  Vector backbone: DVA
  Vector type: Synthetic Biology
Growth in bacteria
  Bacterial resistance: Ampicillin, 100 μg/mL
  Growth temperature: 37°C
  Growth strain: DH5alpha
  Copy number: Unknown
Gene/Insert
  Gene/Insert name: Constitutive promoter (alt name: Basic Part - Promoter)
  Species: Synthetic
  Cloning method: Unknown
Terms and licenses: Academic/Nonprofit Terms; Industry Terms: Not Available to Industry
How to cite: J23116_AB was a gift from Douglas Densmore (Addgene plasmid # 66000 ; http://n2t.net/addgene:66000 ; RRID:Addgene_66000)
