>Addgene plasmid #66000 | J23116_AB | addgene partial sequence | sequence record 114095 | MoCloR 5'-gccacctgacgtctaagaaacc-3'
ATAGGCGTATCACGAGGCAGAATTTCAGATAAAAAAAATCCTTAGCTTTCGCTAAGGATGATTTCTGGAA
TTCGCGGCCGCTTCTAGAGACTAGTGGGTCTCAGGAGTTGACAGCTAGCTCAGTCCTAGGGACTATGCTA
GCTACTAGAGACCTACTAGTAGCGGCCGCTGCAGGCTTCCTCGCTCACTGACTCGCTGCGCTCGGTCGTT
CGGCTGCGGCGAGCGGTATCAGCTCACTCAAAGGCGGTAATACGGTTATCCACAGAATCAGGGGATAACG
CAGGAAAGAACATGTGAGCAAAAGGCCAGCAAAAGGCCAGGAACCGTAAAAAGGCCGCGTTGCTGGCGTT
TTTCCACAGGCTCCGCCCCCCTGACGAGCATCACAAAAATCGACGCTCAAGTCAGAGGTGGCGAAACCCG
ACAGGACTATAAAGATACCAGGCGTTTCCCCCTGGAAGCTCCCTCGTGCGCTCTCCTGTTCCGACCCTGC
CGCTTACCGGATACCTGTCCGCCTTTCTCCCTTCGGGAAGCGTGGCGCTTTCTCATAGCTCACGCTGTAG
GTATCTCAGTTCGGTGTAGGTCGTTCGCTCCAAGCTGGGCTGTGTGCACGAACCCCCCGTTCAGCCCGAC
CGCTGCGCCTTATCCGGTAACTATCGTCTTGAGTCCAACCCGGTAAGACACGACTTATCGCCACTGGCAG
CAGCCACTGGTAACAGGATTAGCAGAGCGAGGTATGTAGGCGGTGCTACAGAGTTCTTGAAGTGGTGGCC
TAACTACGGCTACACTAGAAGAACAGTATTTGGTATCTGCGCTCTGCTGAAGCCAGTTACCTTCGGAA
